>Addgene plasmid #143267 | TFORF1410 | addgene full sequence | sequence record 353514 | Addgene NGS Result
GGCTCCGGTGCCCGTCAGTGGGCAGAGCGCACATCGCCCACAGTCCCCGAGAAGTTGGGGGGAGGGGTCG
GCAATTGAACCGGTGCCTAGAGAAGGTGGCGCGGGGTAAACTGGGAAAGTGATGTCGTGTACTGGCTCCG
CCTTTTTCCCGAGGGTGGGGGAGAACCGTATATAAGTGCAGTAGTCGCCGTGAACGTTCTTTTTCGCAAC
GGGTTTGCCGCCAGAACACAGGTAAGTGCCGTGTGTGGTTCCCGCGGGCCTGGCCTCTTTACGGGTTATG
GCCCTTGCGTGCCTTGAATTACTTCCACCTGGCTGCAGTACGTGATTCTTGATCCCGAGCTTCGGGTTGG
AAGTGGGTGGGAGAGTTCGAGGCCTTGCGCTTAAGGAGCCCCTTCGCCTCGTGCTTGAGTTGAGGCCTGG
CCTGGGCGCTGGGGCCGCCGCGTGCGAATCTGGTGGCACCTTCGCGCCTGTCTCGCTGCTTTCGATAAGT
CTCTAGCCATTTAAAATTTTTGATGACCTGCTGCGACGCTTTTTTTCTGGCAAGATAGTCTTGTAAATGC
GGGCCAAGATCTGCACACTGGTATTTCGGTTTTTGGGGCCGCGGGCGGCGACGGGGCCCGTGCGTCCCAG
CGCACATGTTCGGCGAGGCGGGGCCTGCGAGCGCGGCCACCGAGAATCGGACGGGGGTAGTCTCAAGCTG
GCCGGCCTGCTCTGGTGCCTGGCCTCGCGCCGCCGTGTATCGCCCCGCCCTGGGCGGCAAGGCTGGCCCG
GTCGGCACCAGTTGCGTGAGCGGAAAGATGGCCGCTTCCCGGCCCTGCTGCAGGGAGCTCAAAATGGAGG
ACGCGGCGCTCGGGAGAGCGGGCGGGTGAGTCACCCACACAAAGGAAAAGGGCCTTTCCGTCCTCAGCCG
TCGCTTCATGTGACTCCACGGAGTACCGGGCGCCGTCCAGGCACCTCGATTAGTTCTCGAGCTTTTGGAG
TACGTCGTCTTTAGGTTGGGGGGAGGGGTTTTATGCGATGGAGTTTCCCCACACTGAGTGGGTGGAGACT
GAAGTTAGGCCAGCTTGGCACTTGATGTAATTCTCCTTGGAATTTGCCCTTTTTGAGTTTGGATCTTGGT
TCATTCTCAAGCCTCAGACAGTGGTTCAAAGTTTTTTTCTTCCATTTCAGGTGTCGTGAGGCTAGCACCG
CCACCATGTCTCAGGCTGTGCAGACAAACGGAACTCAACCATTAAGCAAAACATGGGAACTCAGTTTATA
TGAGTTACAACGAACACCTCAGGAGGCAATAACAGATGGCTTAGAAATTGTGGTTTCACCTCGAAGTCTA
CACAGTGAATTAATGTGCCCAATTTGTTTGGATATGTTGAAGAACACCATGACTACAAAGGAGTGTTTAC
ATCGTTTTTGTGCAGACTGCATCATCACAGCCCTTAGAAGTGGCAACAAAGAATGTCCTACCTGTCGGAA
AAAACTAGTTTCCAAAAGATCACTAAGGCCAGACCCAAACTTTGATGCACTCATCAGCAAAATTTATCCA
AGTCGTGATGAGTATGAAGCTCATCAAGAGAGAGTATTAGCCAGGATCAACAAGCACAATAATCAGCAAG
CACTCAGTCACAGCATTGAGGAAGGACTGAAGATACAGGCCATGAACAGACTGCAGCGAGGCAAGAAACA
ACAGATTGAAAATGGTAGTGGAGCAGAAGATAATGGTGACAGTTCACACTGCAGTAATGCATCCACACAT
AGCAATCAGGAAGCAGGCCCTAGTAACAAACGGACCAAAACATCTGATGATTCTGGGCTAGAGCTTGATA
ATAACAATGCAGCAATGGCAATTGATCCAGTAATGGATGGTGCTAGTGAAATTGAATTAGTATTCAGGCC
TCATCCCACACTTATGGAAAAAGATGACAGTGCACAGACGAGATACATAAAGACTTCTGGTAACGCCACT
GTTGATCACTTATCCAAGTATCTGGCTGTGAGGTTAGCTTTAGAAGAACTTCGAAGCAAAGGTGAATCAA
ACCAGATGAACCTTGATACAGCCAGTGAGAAGCAGTATACCATTTATATAGCAACAGCCAGTGGCCAGTT
CACTGTATTAAATGGCTCTTTTTCTTTGGAATTGGTCAGTGAGAAATACTGGAAAGTGAACAAACCCATG
GAACTTTATTACGCACCTACAAAGGAGCACAAATAGTAATGAACTAGTCCGTAACTTGAAAGTATTTCGA
TTTCTTGGCTTTATATATCTTGTGGAAAGGACGAGAGGGAGGTCAGGCTAGACCCATAACGCGTTAAGTC
GACAATCAACCTCTGGATTACAAAATTTGTGAAAGATTGACTGGTATTCTTAACTATGTTGCTCCTTTTA
CGCTATGTGGATACGCTGCTTTAATGCCTTTGTATCATGCTATTGCTTCCCGTATGGCTTTCATTTTCTC
CTCCTTGTATAAATCCTGGTTGCTGTCTCTTTATGAGGAGTTGTGGCCCGTTGTCAGGCAACGTGGCGTG
GTGTGCACTGTGTTTGCTGACGCAACCCCCACTGGTTGGGGCATTGCCACCACCTGTCAGCTCCTTTCCG
GGACTTTCGCTTTCCCCCTCCCTATTGCCACGGCGGAACTCATCGCCGCCTGCCTTGCCCGCTGCTGGAC
AGGGGCTCGGCTGTTGGGCACTGACAATTCCGTGGTGTTGTCGGGGAAATCATCGTCCTTTCCTTGGCTG
CTCGCCTGTGTTGCCACCTGGATTCTGCGCGGGACGTCCTTCTGCTACGTCCCTTCGGCCCTCAATCCAG
CGGACCTTCCTTCCCGCGGCCTGCTGCCGGCTCTGCGGCCTCTTCCGCGTCTTCGCCTTCGCCCTCAGAC
GAGTCGGATCTCCCTTTGGGCCGCCTCCCCGCGTCGACTTTAAGACCAATGACTTACAAGGCAGCTGTAG
ATCTTAGCCACTTTTTAAAAGAAAAGGGGGGACTGGAAGGGCTAATTCACTCCCAACGAAGACAAGATCT
GCTTTTTGCTTGTACTGGGTCTCTCTGGTTAGACCAGATCTGAGCCTGGGAGCTCTCTGGCTAACTAGGG
AACCCACTGCTTAAGCCTCAATAAAGCTTGCCTTGAGTGCTTCAAGTAGTGTGTGCCCGTCTGTTGTGTG
ACTCTGGTAACTAGAGATCCCTCAGACCCTTTTAGTCAGTGTGGAAAATCTCTAGCAGTACGTATAGTAG
TTCATGTCATCTTATTATTCAGTATTTATAACTTGCAAAGAAATGAATATCAGAGAGTGAGAGGAACTTG
TTTATTGCAGCTTATAATGGTTACAAATAAAGCAATAGCATCACAAATTTCACAAATAAAGCATTTTTTT
CACTGCATTCTAGTTGTGGTTTGTCCAAACTCATCAATGTATCTTATCATGTCTGGCTCTAGCTATCCCG
CCCCTAACTCCGCCCATCCCGCCCCTAACTCCGCCCAGTTCCGCCCATTCTCCGCCCCATGGCTGACTAA
TTTTTTTTATTTATGCAGAGGCCGAGGCCGCCTCGGCCTCTGAGCTATTCCAGAAGTAGTGAGGAGGCTT
TTTTGGAGGCCTAGGGACGTACCCAATTCGCCCTATAGTGAGTCGTATTACGCGCGCTCACTGGCCGTCG
TTTTACAACGTCGTGACTGGGAAAACCCTGGCGTTACCCAACTTAATCGCCTTGCAGCACATCCCCCTTT
CGCCAGCTGGCGTAATAGCGAAGAGGCCCGCACCGATCGCCCTTCCCAACAGTTGCGCAGCCTGAATGGC
GAATGGG
[124 nt withheld, positions 3788-3911]
C
[91 nt withheld, positions 3913-4003]
A
[49 nt withheld, positions 4005-4053]
CCTTTGACGTTGGAGTCCACGTTCTTT
[37 nt withheld, positions 4081-4117]
ACCCTATCTCGGTCTATTCTTTTGATTTATAAGGGATTTTGCCGATTTCGGCCTATTGGTTAAAAAATGA
GCTGATTTAACAAAAATTTAACGCGAATTTTAACAAAATATTAACGCTTACAATTTAGGTGGCACTTTTC
GGGGAAATGTGCGCGGAACCCCTATTTGTTTATTTTTCTAAATACATTCAAATATGTATCCGCTCATGAG
ACAATAACCCTGATAAATGCTTCAATAATATTGAAAAAGGAAGAGTATGAGTATTCAACATTTCCGTGTC
GCCCTTATTCCCTTTTTTGCGGCATTTTGCCTTCCTGTTTTTGCTCACCCAGAAACGCTGGTGAAAGTAA
AAGATGCTGAAGATCAGTTGGGTGCACGAGTGGGTTACATCGAACTGGATCTCAACAGCGGTAAGATCCT
TGAGAGTTTTCGCCCCGAAGAACGTTTTCCAATGATGAGCACTTTTAAAGTTCTGCTATGTGGCGCGGTA
TTATCCCGTATTGACGCCGGGCAAGAGCAACTCGGTCGCCGCATACACTATTCTCAGAATGACTTGGTTG
AGTACTCACCAGTCACAGAAAAGCATCTTACGGATGGCATGACAGTAAGAGAATTATGCAGTGCTGCCAT
AACCATGAGTGATAACACTGCGGCCAACTTACTTCTGACAACGATCGGAGGACCGAAGGAGCTAACCGCT
TTTTTGCACAACATGGGGGATCATGTAACTCGCCTTGATCGTTGGGAACCGGAGCTGAATGAAGCCATAC
CAAACGACGAGCGTGACACCACGATGCCTGTAGCAATGGCAACAACGTTGCGCAAACTATTAACTGGCGA
ACTACTTACTCTAGCTTCCCGGCAACAATTAATAGACTGGATGGAGGCGGATAAAGTTGCAGGACCACTT
CTGCGCTCGGCCCTTCCGGCTGGCTGGTTTATTGCTGATAAATCTGGAGCCGGTGAGCGTGGGTCTCGCG
GTATCATTGCAGCACTGGGGCCAGATGGTAAGCCCTCCCGTATCGTAGTTATCTACACGACGGGGAGTCA
GGCAACTATGGATGAACGAAATAGACAGATCGCTGAGATAGGTGCCTCACTGATTAAGCATTGGTAACTG
TCAGACCAAGTTTACTCATATATACTTTAGATTGATTTAAAACTTCATTTTTAATTTAAAAGGATCTAGG
TGAAGATCCTTTTTGATAATCTCATGACCAAAATCCCTTAACGTGAGTTTTCGTTCCACTGAGCGTCAGA
CCCCGTAGAAAAGATCAAAGGATCTTCTTGAGATCCTTTTTTTCTGCGCGTAATCTGCTGCTTGCAAACA
AAAAAACCACCGCTACCAGCGGTGGTTTGTTTGCCGGATCAAGAGCTACCAACTCTTTTTCCGAAGGTAA
CTGGCTTCAGCAGAGCGCAGATACCAAATACTGTTCTTCTAGTGTAGCCGTAGTTAGGCCACCACTTCAA
GAACTCTGTAGCACCGCCTACATACCTCGCTCTGCTAATCCTGTTACCAGTGGCTGCTGCCAGTGGCGAT
AAGTCGTGTCTTACCGGGTTGGACTCAAGACGATAGTTACCGGATAAGGCGCAGCGGTCGGGCTGAACGG
GGGGTTCGTGCACACAGCCCAGCTTGGAGCGAACGACCTACACCGAACTGAGATACCTACAGCGTGAGCT
ATGAGAAAGCGCCACGCTTCCCGAAGGGAGAAAGGCGGACAGGTATCCGGTAAGCGGCAGGGTCGGAACA
GGAGAGCGCACGAGGGAGCTTCCAGGGGGAAACGCCTGGTATCTTTATAGTCCTGTCGGGTTTCGCCACC
TCTGACTTGAGCGTCGATTTTTGTGATGCTCGTCAGGGGGGCGGAGCCTATGGAAAAACGCCAGCAACGC
GGCCTTTTTACGGTTCCTGGCCTTTTGCTGGCCTTTTGCTCACATGTTCTTTCCTGCGTTATCCCCTGAT
TCTGTGGATAACCGTATTACCGCCTTTGAGTGAGCTGATACCGCTCGCCGCAGCCGAACGACCGAGCGCA
GCGAGTCAGTGAGCGAGGAAGCGGAAGAGCGCCCAATACGCAAACCGCCTCTCCCCGCGCGTTGGCCGAT
TCATTAATGCAGCTGGCACGACAGGTTTCCCGACTGGAAAGCGGGCAGTGAGCGCAACGCAATTAATGTG
AGTTAGCTCACTCATTAGGCACCCCAGGCTTTACACTTTATGCTTCCGGCTCGTATGTTGTGTGGAATTG
TGAGCGGATAACAATTTCACACAGGAAACAGCTATGACCATGATTACGCCAAGCGCGCAATTAACCCTCA
CTAAAGGGAACAAAAGCTGGAGCTGCAAGCTTAATGTAGTCTTATGCAATACTCTTGTAGTCTTGCAACA
TGGTAACGATGAGTTAGCAACATGCCTTACAAGGAGAGAAAAAGCACCGTGCATGCCGATTGGTGGAAGT
AAGGTGGTACGATCGTGCCTTATTAGGAAGGCAACAGACGGGTCTGACATGGATTGGACGAACCACTGAA
TTGCCGCATTGCAGAGATATTGTATTTAAGTGCCTAGCTCGATACATAAACGGGTCTCTCTGGTTAGACC
AGATCTGAGCCTGGGAGCTCTCTGGCTAACTAGGGAACCCACTGCTTAAGCCTCAATAAAGCTTGCCTTG
AGTGCTTCAAGTAGTGTGTGCCCGTCTGTTGTGTGACTCTGGTAACTAGAGATCCCTCAGACCCTTTTAG
TCAGTGTGGAAAATCTCTAGCAGTGGCGCCCGAACAGGGACTTGAAAGCGAAAGGGAAACCAGAGGAGCT
CTCTCGACGCAGGACTCGGCTTGCTGAAGCGCGCACGGCAAGAGGCGAGGGGCGGCGACTGGTGAGTACG
CCAAAAATTTTGACTAGCGGAGGCTAGAAGGAGAGAGATGGGTGCGAGAGCGTCAGTATTAAGCGGGGGA
GAATTAGATCGCGATGGGAAAAAATTCGGTTAAGGCCAGGGGGAAAGAAAAAATATAAATTAAAACATAT
AGTATGGGCAAGCAGGGAGCTAGAACGATTCGCAGTTAATCCTGGCCTGTTAGAAACATCAGAAGGCTGT
AGACAAATACTGGGACAGCTACAACCATCCCTTCAGACAGGATCAGAAGAACTTAGATCATTATATAATA
CAGTAGCAACCCTCTATTGTGTGCATCAAAGGATAGAGATAAAAGACACCAAGGAAGCTTTAGACAAGAT
AGAGGAAGAGCAAAACAAAAGTAAGACCACCGCACAGCAAGCGGCCGCTGATCTTCAGACCTGGAGGAGG
AGATATGAGGGACAATTGGAGAAGTGAATTATATAAATATAAAGTAGTAAAAATTGAACCATTAGGAGTA
GCACCCACCAAGGCAAAGAGAAGAGTGGTGCAGAGAGAAAAAAGAGCAGTGGGAATAGGAGCTTTGTTCC
TTGGGTTCTTGGGAGCAGCAGGAAGCACTATGGGCGCAGCGTCAATGACGCTGACGGTACAGGCCAGACA
ATTATTGTCTGGTATAGTGCAGCAGCAGAACAATTTGCTGAGGGCTATTGAGGCGCAACAGCATCTGTTG
CAACTCACAGTCTGGGGCATCAAGCAGCTCCAGGCAAGAATCCTGGCTGTGGAAAGATACCTAAAGGATC
AACAGCTCCTGGGGATTTGGGGTTGCTCTGGAAAACTCATTTGCACCACTGCTGTGCCTTGGAATGCTAG
TTGGAGTAATAAATCTCTGGAACAGATTTGGAATCACACGACCTGGATGGAGTGGGACAGAGAAATTAAC
AATTACACAAGCTTAATACACTCCTTAATTGAAGAATCGCAAAACCAGCAAGAAAAGAATGAACAAGAAT
TATTGGAATTAGATAAATGGGCAAGTTTGTGGAATTGGTTTAACATAACAAATTGGCTGTGGTATATAAA
ATTATTCATAATGATAGTAGGAGGCTTGGTAGGTTTAAGAATAGTTTTTGCTGTACTTTCTATAGTGAAT
AGAGTTAGGCAGGGATATTCACCATTATCGTTTCAGACCCACCTCCCAACCCCGAGGGGACCCATGCATT
GCATCTCAATTAGTCAGCAACCAGGTGTGGAAAGTCCCCAGGCTCCCCAGCAGGCAGAAGTATGCAAAGC
ATGCGTCTCAATTAGTCAGCAACCATAGTCCCGCCCCTAACTCCGCCCATCCCGCCCCTAACTCCGCCCA
GTTCCGCCCATTCTCCGCCCCATGGCTGACTAATTTTTTTTATTTATGCAGAGGCCGAGGCCGCCTCGGC
CTCTGAGCTATTCCAGAAGTAGTGAGGAGGCTTTTTTGGAGGCCTAGGCTTTTGCAAAAAGCTTTCTAGA
GGTACCACCGGAGCTTACCATGACCGAGTACAAGCCCACGGTGCGCCTCGCCACCCGCGACGACGTCCCC
AGGGCCGTACGCACCCTCGCCGCCGCGTTCGCCGACTACCCCGCCACGCGCCACACCGTCGATCCGGACC
GCCACATCGAGCGGGTCACCGAGCTGCAAGAACTCTTCCTCACGCGCGTCGGGCTCGACATCGGCAAGGT
GTGGGTCGCGGACGACGGCGCCGCCGTGGCGGTCTGGACCACGCCGGAGAGCGTCGAAGCGGGGGCGGTG
TTCGCCGAGATCGGCCCGCGCATGGCCGAGTTGAGCGGTTCCCGGCTGGCCGCGCAGCAACAGATGGAAG
GCCTCCTGGCGCCGCACCGGCCCAAGGAGCCCGCGTGGTTCCTGGCCACCGTCGGCGTCTCGCCCGACCA
CCAGGGCAAGGGTCTGGGCAGCGCCGTCGTGCTCCCCGGAGTGGAGGCGGCCGAGCGCGCCGGGGTGCCC
GCCTTCCTGGAGACCTCCGCGCCCCGCAACCTCCCCTTCTACGAGCGGCTCGGCTTCACCGTCACCGCCG
ACGTCGAGGTGCCCGAAGGACCGCGCACCTGGTGCATGACCCGCAAGCCCGGTGCCAGTTAACGAATTCT
AGATCTTGAGACAAATGGCAGTATTCATCCACAATTTTAAAAGAAAAGGGGGGATTGGGGGGTACAGTGC
AGGGGAAAGAATAGTAGACATAATAGCAACAGACATACAAACTAAAGAATTACAAAAACAAATTACAAAA
ATTCAAAATTTTCGGGTTTATTACAGGGACAGCAGAGATCCACTTTGGCGCCGGCTCGAGGCCTGCAGGT
GCAAAGATGGATAAAGTTTTAAACAGAGAGGAATCTTTGCAGCTAATGGACCTTCTAGGTCTTGAAAGGA
GTGGGAATT
Features (pLannotate 1.2.2; 31 found; start..end, strand, type, name):
      1..1179    +  promoter       EF-1α promoter: strong constitutive promoter for human elongation factor EF-1α
   1196..2203    +  CDS            RNF2: RING2_HUMAN - Also known as BAP1, DING, HIPI3, RING1B. Experimental evidence at protein level: Swiss-Prot protein existence level 1. E3 ubiquitin-protein ligase that mediates monoubiquitination of 'Lys-119' of histone H2A (H2AK119Ub), thereby playing a central role in histone code and gene regulation (PubMed:15386022, PubMed:16359901, PubMed:25519132, PubMed:21772249, PubMed:25355358, PubMed:26151332). H2AK119Ub gives a specific tag for epigenetic transcriptional repression and participates in X chromosome inactivation of female mammals. May be involved in the initiation of both imprinted and
   2219..2272    +  promoter       U6 promoter (fragment): RNA polymerase III promoter for human U6 snRNA
   2314..2902    +  misc_feature   WPRE: woodchuck hepatitis virus posttranscriptional regulatory element
   2953..2972    +  misc_feature   cPPT/CTS (fragment): central polypurine tract and central termination sequence of HIV-1
   2974..3207    +  LTR            3' LTR (ΔU3): self-inactivating 3' long terminal repeat (LTR) from HIV-1
   3285..3406    +  polyA_signal   SV40 poly(A) signal: SV40 polyadenylation signal
   3446..3581    +  rep_origin     SV40 ori: SV40 origin of replication
   3602..3620    -  promoter       T7 promoter: promoter for bacteriophage T7 RNA polymerase
   3628..3783    +  CDS            lacZα (fragment): LacZα fragment of β-galactosidase; lacZ fragment
   3788..4216    +  rep_origin     f1 ori (sequence partly withheld): f1 bacteriophage origin of replication; arrow indicates direction of (+) strand synthesis
   4269..4373    +  promoter       AmpR promoter: bla
   4374..5234    +  CDS            AmpR: β-lactamase; bla; confers resistance to ampicillin, carbenicillin, and related antibiotics
   5405..5993    +  rep_origin     ori: high-copy-number ColE1/pMB1/pBR322/pUC origin of replication
   6176..6268    +  CDS            lacI (fragment): lac repressor; lacI; The lac repressor binds to the lac operator to inhibit transcription in E. coli. This inhibition can be relieved by adding lactose or isopropyl-β-D-thiogalactopyranoside (IPTG).
   6281..6302    +  protein_bind   CAP binding site: CAP binding activates transcription in the presence of cAMP. E. coli catabolite activator protein
   6317..6347    +  promoter       lac promoter: promoter for the E. coli lac operon
   6355..6371    +  protein_bind   lac operator: The lac repressor binds to the lac operator to inhibit transcription in E. coli. This inhibition can be relieved by adding lactose or isopropyl-β-D-thiogalactopyranoside (IPTG). lac repressor encoded by lacI
   6416..6434    +  promoter       T3 promoter: promoter for bacteriophage T3 RNA polymerase
   6462..6688    +  promoter       RSV promoter: Rous sarcoma virus enhancer/promoter
   6689..6869    +  LTR            5' LTR (truncated): truncated 5' long terminal repeat (LTR) from HIV-1
   6916..7041    +  misc_feature   HIV-1 Ψ: packaging signal of human immunodeficiency virus type 1
   7025..7388    +  CDS            HIV-1 gag (fragment): gag protein from human immunodeficiency virus 1; gag
   7534..7767    +  misc_feature   RRE: The Rev response element (RRE) of HIV-1 allows for Rev-dependent mRNA export from the nucleus to the cytoplasm.
   8144..8170    +  CDS            Rev (fragment): human immunodeficiency virus 1 (HIV-1) Rev protein; rev; enhances nuclear export of unspliced and incompletely spliced viral mRNAs
   8177..8200    +  promoter       SV40 promoter (fragment): SV40 early promoter
   8201..8272    +  promoter       SV40 promoter (fragment): SV40 enhancer and early promoter
   8296..8431    +  rep_origin     SV40 ori: SV40 origin of replication
   8477..9073    +  CDS            PuroR (fragment): puromycin N-acetyltransferase; pac from Streptomyces; confers resistance to puromycin
   9122..9239    +  misc_feature   cPPT/CTS: central polypurine tract and central termination sequence of HIV-1
   9304..9370    +  CDS            small t antigen (fragment): SV40 (simian virus 40) small t antigen
