[The description below was written by a language model from this plasmid's Addgene catalogue record and pLannotate feature annotations shown in this document.]
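Description:
TFORF1410 is a lentiviral mammalian expression plasmid built on the pLX_TRC317 backbone, one member of a barcoded transcription factor ORF collection designed for overexpression and pooled screening. It is propagated in E. coli as a high-copy plasmid through a ColE1/pUC-type origin with ampicillin selection (AmpR under its own bla promoter). The backbone also carries an f1 origin plus residual lac and T7/T3 promoter elements from the parental cloning vector.

The payload is the human RNF2 open reading frame (also known as RING1B), which encodes an E3 ubiquitin ligase that monoubiquitinates histone H2A at Lys-119 and is associated with transcriptional repression. It is driven by the strong constitutive EF-1α promoter and followed by a WPRE, which enhances transcript stability and expression. According to the record, each ORF in the collection is paired with a unique 24-bp barcode that allows the factor to be identified in pooled screens. The barcode is not annotated in the feature table; a short U6 promoter fragment lies between the ORF and the WPRE, but the record does not state its role.

The viral framework has a third-generation, self-inactivating layout: an RSV promoter fused to a truncated HIV-1 5′ LTR, the Ψ packaging signal with a gag fragment, the RRE for Rev-dependent nuclear export, a cPPT/CTS, and a ΔU3 3′ LTR followed by an SV40 polyadenylation signal. Upstream of the EF-1α unit, an SV40 early promoter drives a puromycin N-acetyltransferase cassette for selection of transduced mammalian cells. The depositor notes that the ORF was synthesized and that the plasmid may be prone to recombination.
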