Addgene plasmid #143267: TFORF1410
Purpose: Lentiviral vector for overexpressing transcription factor ORFs with unique 24-bp barcodes. Barcodes facilitate identification of transcription factors in pooled screens.
Depositing lab: Feng Zhang. Depositing organization: Broad Institute. Publication: A transcription factor atlas of directed differentiation. Joung J, Ma S, Tay T, Geiger-Schuller KR, Kirchgatterer PC, Verdine VK, Guo B, Arias-Garcia MA, Allen WE, Singh A, Kuksenko O, Abudayyeh OO, Gootenberg JS, Fu Z, Macrae RK, Buenrostro JD, Regev A, Zhang F. Cell. 2023 Jan 5;186(1):209-229.e26. doi: 10.1016/j.cell.2022.11.026. PubMed 36608654.
Backbone
  Vector backbone: pLX_TRC317
  Backbone manufacturer: Broad Institute Genetic Perturbation Platform
  Backbone size w/o insert (bp): 8264
  Vector type: Mammalian Expression, Lentiviral
  Selectable markers: Puromycin
Growth in bacteria
  Bacterial resistance: Ampicillin, 100 μg/mL
  Growth temperature: 37°C
  Growth strain: DH5alpha
  Copy number: High Copy
Gene/Insert
  Gene/Insert name: RNF2
  Species: H. sapiens (human)
  Insert size (bp): 1112
  Entrez Gene: RNF2 (a.k.a. BAP-1, BAP1, DING, HIPI3, LUSYAM, RING1B, RING2)
  Promoter: EF1a
  Cloning method: Unknown
  Sequencing primers: 5′ GGGTGGAGACTGAAGTTAGGCCAG; 3′ CACATAGCGTAAAAGGAGCAACATAG
Terms and licenses: Academic/Nonprofit Terms; Industry Terms: Not Available to Industry
Depositor comments: NM_007212,XM_011509852,XM_011509851,ENST00000367510 . The transcription factor ORF portion of this plasmid was synthesized by Genewiz. Please test multiple small colonies in case of plasmid recombination. To make this collection available in a timely manner, a portion of this collection was not fully sequenced by Addgene. If an Addgene verified full plasmid sequence is not available, please contact us prior to placing an order to request the full sequence.
How to cite: TFORF1410 was a gift from Feng Zhang (Addgene plasmid # 143267 ; http://n2t.net/addgene:143267 ; RRID:Addgene_143267)
