>Addgene plasmid #143267 | TFORF1410 | depositor partial sequence | sequence record 281939 | Insert
ACCGCCACCATGTCTCAGGCTGTGCAGACAAACGGAACTCAACCATTAAGCAAAACATGGGAACTCAGTT
TATATGAGTTACAACGAACACCTCAGGAGGCAATAACAGATGGCTTAGAAATTGTGGTTTCACCTCGAAG
TCTACACAGTGAATTAATGTGCCCAATTTGTTTGGATATGTTGAAGAACACCATGACTACAAAGGAGTGT
TTACATCGTTTTTGTGCAGACTGCATCATCACAGCCCTTAGAAGTGGCAACAAAGAATGTCCTACCTGTC
GGAAAAAACTAGTTTCCAAAAGATCACTAAGGCCAGACCCAAACTTTGATGCACTCATCAGCAAAATTTA
TCCAAGTCGTGATGAGTATGAAGCTCATCAAGAGAGAGTATTAGCCAGGATCAACAAGCACAATAATCAG
CAAGCACTCAGTCACAGCATTGAGGAAGGACTGAAGATACAGGCCATGAACAGACTGCAGCGAGGCAAGA
AACAACAGATTGAAAATGGTAGTGGAGCAGAAGATAATGGTGACAGTTCACACTGCAGTAATGCATCCAC
ACATAGCAATCAGGAAGCAGGCCCTAGTAACAAACGGACCAAAACATCTGATGATTCTGGGCTAGAGCTT
GATAATAACAATGCAGCAATGGCAATTGATCCAGTAATGGATGGTGCTAGTGAAATTGAATTAGTATTCA
GGCCTCATCCCACACTTATGGAAAAAGATGACAGTGCACAGACGAGATACATAAAGACTTCTGGTAACGC
CACTGTTGATCACTTATCCAAGTATCTGGCTGTGAGGTTAGCTTTAGAAGAACTTCGAAGCAAAGGTGAA
TCAAACCAGATGAACCTTGATACAGCCAGTGAGAAGCAGTATACCATTTATATAGCAACAGCCAGTGGCC
AGTTCACTGTATTAAATGGCTCTTTTTCTTTGGAATTGGTCAGTGAGAAATACTGGAAAGTGAACAAACC
CATGGAACTTTATTACGCACCTACAAAGGAGCACAAATAGTAATGAACTAGTCCGTAACTTGAAAGTATT
TCGATTTCTTGGCTTTATATATCTTGTGGAAAGGACGAGAGGGAGGTCAGGCTAGACCCATA
