>Addgene plasmid #143267 | TFORF1410 | depositor partial sequence | sequence record 281940 | Barcode
GAGGGAGGTCAGGCTAGACCCATA
